Addgene plasmid #237451: pLCHKOv4
Purpose: (Empty Backbone) Lentiviral backbone for expressing U6-driven hybrid guide (hg)RNAs for scCHyMErA-Seq experiments.
Depositing lab: Thomas Gonatopoulos-Pournatzis. Depositing organization: National Cancer Institute (NCI). Publication: Single-cell exon deletion profiling reveals splicing events that shape gene expression and cell state dynamics. Kumari B, Damodaran AP, Guiblet WM, Xiao MS, Behera AK, On TA, McIntosh CE, Teszler M, Holloway C, Le S, Parab N, Zhao Y, Aregger M, Gonatopoulos-Pournatzis T. Nat Commun. 2026 Feb 3;17(1):1218. doi: 10.1038/s41467-026-68774-w. PubMed 41633991.
Backbone
  Vector backbone: pLCHKOv3
  Backbone manufacturer: Thomas Gonatopoulos-Pournatzis (Addgene plasmid # 209025)
  Vector type: Mammalian Expression, Lentiviral, CRISPR
  Selectable markers: Puromycin
Growth in bacteria
  Bacterial resistance: Ampicillin, 100 μg/mL
  Growth temperature: 30°C
  Growth strain: ccdB Survival
  Growth instructions: Carrying ccdB gene as stuffer that is replaced during guide cloning. After cloning guides, use NEB Stable bacterial growth strains to amplify plasmid.
  Copy number: High Copy
Gene/Insert
  Gene/Insert name: None
Terms and licenses: Academic/Nonprofit Terms; Industry Terms: Not Available to Industry
Depositor comments: Guide expression cassettes contain 10x Genomics capture sequence 2 (CS2), tevopreQ1 riboswitch, and BveI cloning sites.
How to cite: pLCHKOv4 was a gift from Thomas Gonatopoulos-Pournatzis (Addgene plasmid # 237451 ; http://n2t.net/addgene:237451 ; RRID:Addgene_237451)
