[The description below was written by a language model from this plasmid's Addgene catalogue record and pLannotate feature annotations shown in this document.]
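Description:
pLCHKOv4 is an empty third-generation-style lentiviral backbone, derived from pLCHKOv3, for cloning and expressing U6-driven hybrid guide RNAs (hgRNAs) in mammalian cells for scCHyMErA-Seq, a single-cell readout of CHyMErA perturbations. In bacteria it is maintained by a high-copy ColE1/pUC origin and an ampicillin resistance gene. An f1 origin and lac and T7/T3 promoter remnants are carried over from the parental cloning vector.

The viral genome is transcribed from an RSV promoter fused to a truncated HIV-1 5' LTR. This is followed by the Ψ packaging signal with a partial gag sequence, the Rev response element for Rev-dependent nuclear export, a cPPT/CTS, and a self-inactivating ΔU3 3' LTR. An SV40 polyadenylation signal and SV40 origin lie downstream.

The guide cassette has no insert. A human U6 Pol III promoter, annotated on the reverse strand relative to the other lentiviral elements, sits next to a ccdB stuffer that also contains a ccdA fragment. Because CcdB poisons DNA gyrase, the uncut backbone can only be propagated in a ccdB-tolerant strain. Replacing the stuffer with guide sequences at the BveI cloning sites therefore counter-selects against uncut vector.

According to the depositor, the guide cassettes also carry 10x Genomics capture sequence 2, which allows guide transcripts to be captured directly in single-cell libraries, and a tevopreQ1 RNA motif. These small elements are not annotated individually in the feature table.

A separate human PGK promoter drives puromycin N-acetyltransferase, followed by a WPRE to enhance expression, so transduced cells can be selected with puromycin. The record does not list any Cas nuclease in this plasmid, so the nucleases would have to be supplied separately.
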