Features (pLannotate 1.2.2; 29 found; start..end, strand, type, name):
      7..507     +  promoter       hPGK promoter: human phosphoglycerate kinase 1 promoter
    529..1128    +  CDS            PuroR (fragment): puromycin N-acetyltransferase; pac from Streptomyces; confers resistance to puromycin
   1144..1732    +  misc_feature   WPRE: woodchuck hepatitis virus posttranscriptional regulatory element
   1783..1802    +  misc_feature   cPPT/CTS (fragment): central polypurine tract and central termination sequence of HIV-1
   1804..2037    +  LTR            3' LTR (ΔU3): self-inactivating 3' long terminal repeat (LTR) from HIV-1
   2115..2236    +  polyA_signal   SV40 poly(A) signal: SV40 polyadenylation signal
   2276..2411    +  rep_origin     SV40 ori: SV40 origin of replication
   2432..2450    -  promoter       T7 promoter: promoter for bacteriophage T7 RNA polymerase
   2458..2613    +  CDS            lacZα (fragment): LacZα fragment of β-galactosidase; lacZ fragment
   2618..3046    +  rep_origin     f1 ori (sequence partly withheld): f1 bacteriophage origin of replication; arrow indicates direction of (+) strand synthesis
   3099..3203    +  promoter       AmpR promoter: bla
   3204..4064    +  CDS            AmpR: β-lactamase; bla; confers resistance to ampicillin, carbenicillin, and related antibiotics
   4235..4823    +  rep_origin     ori: high-copy-number ColE1/pMB1/pBR322/pUC origin of replication
   5006..5098    +  CDS            lacI (fragment): lac repressor; lacI; The lac repressor binds to the lac operator to inhibit transcription in E. coli. This inhibition can be relieved by adding lactose or isopropyl-β-D-thiogalactopyranoside (IPTG).
   5111..5132    +  protein_bind   CAP binding site: CAP binding activates transcription in the presence of cAMP. E. coli catabolite activator protein
   5147..5177    +  promoter       lac promoter: promoter for the E. coli lac operon
   5185..5201    +  protein_bind   lac operator: The lac repressor binds to the lac operator to inhibit transcription in E. coli. This inhibition can be relieved by adding lactose or isopropyl-β-D-thiogalactopyranoside (IPTG). lac repressor encoded by lacI
   5246..5264    +  promoter       T3 promoter: promoter for bacteriophage T3 RNA polymerase
   5292..5518    +  promoter       RSV promoter: Rous sarcoma virus enhancer/promoter
   5519..5699    +  LTR            5' LTR (truncated): truncated 5' long terminal repeat (LTR) from HIV-1
   5746..5871    +  misc_feature   HIV-1 Ψ: packaging signal of human immunodeficiency virus type 1
   5855..6218    +  CDS            HIV-1 gag (fragment): gag protein from human immunodeficiency virus 1; gag
   6364..6597    +  misc_feature   RRE: The Rev response element (RRE) of HIV-1 allows for Rev-dependent mRNA export from the nucleus to the cytoplasm.
   6974..7000    +  CDS            Rev (fragment): human immunodeficiency virus 1 (HIV-1) Rev protein; rev; enhances nuclear export of unspliced and incompletely spliced viral mRNAs
   7111..7185    +  intron         PDK intron (fragment): pdk; modified pyruvate orthophosphate dikinase intron from Flaveria trinervia 3.0
   7276..7434    +  CDS            ccdA (fragment): CCDA_ECO57 - Also known as H, letA. Experimental evidence at protein level: Swiss-Prot protein existence level 1. Antitoxin component of a type II toxin-antitoxin (TA) system which inhibits the post-segregational killing (PSK) of plasmid-free cells, also referred to as a plasmid addiction system. Binds to and blocks the activity of CcdB; will also remove bound CcdB protein from the CcdB-GyrA complex by forming a CcdA-CcdB complex, a process termed rejuvenation. Functions as a transcriptional corepressor for the ccdAB operon, repression also requires CcdB (By similarity). From Escherichia coli
   7439..7745    +  CDS            ccdB (fragment): CcdB, a bacterial toxin that poisons DNA gyrase; ccdB; Plasmids containing the ccdB gene cannot be propagated in standard E. coli strains.
   7765..8005    -  promoter       U6 promoter: RNA polymerase III promoter for human U6 snRNA
   8047..8164    +  misc_feature   cPPT/CTS: central polypurine tract and central termination sequence of HIV-1
>Addgene plasmid #237451 | pLCHKOv4 | addgene full sequence | sequence record 472767 | Addgene NGS Result
CCCGGGTTGCGCCTTTTCCAAGGCAGCCCTGGGTTTGCGCAGGGACGCGGCTGCTCTGGGCGTGGTTCCG
GGAAACGCAGCGGCGCCGACCCTGGGTCTCGCACATTCTTCACGTCCGTTCGCAGCGTCACCCGGATCTT
CGCCGCTACCCTTGTGGGCCCCCCGGCGACGCTTCCTGCTCCGCCCCTAAGTCGGGAAGGTTCCTTGCGG
TTCGCGGCGTGCCGGACGTGACAAACGGAAGCCGCAGCTCACACTAGTACCCTCGCAGACGGACAGCGCC
AGGGAGCAATGGCAGCGCGCCGACCGCGATGGGCTGTGGCCAATAGCGGCTGCTCAGCAGGGCGCGCCGA
GAGCAGCGGCCGGGAAGGGGCGGTGCGGGAGGCGGGGTGTGGGGCGGTAGTGTGGGCCCTGTTCCTGCCC
GCGCGGTGTTCCGCATTCTGCAAGCCTCCGGAGCGCACGTCGGCAGTCGGCTCCCTCGTTGACCGAATCA
CCGACCTCTCTCCCCAGGGGGATCCACCGGAGCTTACCATGACCGAGTACAAGCCCACGGTGCGCCTCGC
CACCCGCGACGACGTCCCCAGGGCCGTACGCACCCTCGCCGCCGCGTTCGCCGACTACCCCGCCACGCGC
CACACCGTCGATCCGGACCGCCACATCGAGCGGGTCACCGAGCTGCAAGAACTCTTCCTCACGCGCGTCG
GGCTCGACATCGGCAAGGTGTGGGTCGCGGACGACGGCGCCGCCGTGGCGGTCTGGACCACGCCGGAGAG
CGTCGAAGCGGGGGCGGTGTTCGCCGAGATCGGCCCGCGCATGGCCGAGTTGAGCGGTTCCCGGCTGGCC
GCGCAGCAACAGATGGAAGGCCTCCTGGCGCCGCACCGGCCCAAGGAGCCCGCGTGGTTCCTGGCCACCG
TCGGTGTTTCGCCCGACCACCAGGGCAAGGGTCTGGGCAGCGCCGTCGTGCTCCCCGGAGTGGAGGCGGC
CGAGCGCGCCGGGGTGCCCGCCTTCCTGGAGACCTCCGCGCCCCGCAACCTCCCCTTCTACGAGCGGCTC
GGCTTCACCGTCACCGCCGACGTCGAGGTGCCCGAAGGACCGCGCACCTGGTGCATGACCCGCAAGCCCG
GTGCCTGAACGCGTTAAGTCGACAATCAACCTCTGGATTACAAAATTTGTGAAAGATTGACTGGTATTCT
TAACTATGTTGCTCCTTTTACGCTATGTGGATACGCTGCTTTAATGCCTTTGTATCATGCTATTGCTTCC
CGTATGGCTTTCATTTTCTCCTCCTTGTATAAATCCTGGTTGCTGTCTCTTTATGAGGAGTTGTGGCCCG
TTGTCAGGCAACGTGGCGTGGTGTGCACTGTGTTTGCTGACGCAACCCCCACTGGTTGGGGCATTGCCAC
CACCTGTCAGCTCCTTTCCGGGACTTTCGCTTTCCCCCTCCCTATTGCCACGGCGGAACTCATCGCCGCC
TGCCTTGCCCGCTGCTGGACAGGGGCTCGGCTGTTGGGCACTGACAATTCCGTGGTGTTGTCGGGGAAAT
CATCGTCCTTTCCTTGGCTGCTCGCCTGTGTTGCCACCTGGATTCTGCGCGGGACGTCCTTCTGCTACGT
CCCTTCGGCCCTCAATCCAGCGGACCTTCCTTCCCGCGGCCTGCTGCCGGCTCTGCGGCCTCTTCCGCGT
CTTCGCCTTCGCCCTCAGACGAGTCGGATCTCCCTTTGGGCCGCCTCCCCGCGTCGACTTTAAGACCAAT
GACTTACAAGGCAGCTGTAGATCTTAGCCACTTTTTAAAAGAAAAGGGGGGACTGGAAGGGCTAATTCAC
TCCCAACGAAGACAAGATCTGCTTTTTGCTTGTACTGGGTCTCTCTGGTTAGACCAGATCTGAGCCTGGG
AGCTCTCTGGCTAACTAGGGAACCCACTGCTTAAGCCTCAATAAAGCTTGCCTTGAGTGCTTCAAGTAGT
GTGTGCCCGTCTGTTGTGTGACTCTGGTAACTAGAGATCCCTCAGACCCTTTTAGTCAGTGTGGAAAATC
TCTAGCAGTACGTATAGTAGTTCATGTCATCTTATTATTCAGTATTTATAACTTGCAAAGAAATGAATAT
CAGAGAGTGAGAGGAACTTGTTTATTGCAGCTTATAATGGTTACAAATAAAGCAATAGCATCACAAATTT
CACAAATAAAGCATTTTTTTCACTGCATTCTAGTTGTGGTTTGTCCAAACTCATCAATGTATCTTATCAT
GTCTGGCTCTAGCTATCCCGCCCCTAACTCCGCCCATCCCGCCCCTAACTCCGCCCAGTTCCGCCCATTC
TCCGCCCCATGGCTGACTAATTTTTTTTATTTATGCAGAGGCCGAGGCCGCCTCGGCCTCTGAGCTATTC
CAGAAGTAGTGAGGAGGCTTTTTTGGAGGCCTAGGGACGTACCCAATTCGCCCTATAGTGAGTCGTATTA
CGCGCGCTCACTGGCCGTCGTTTTACAACGTCGTGACTGGGAAAACCCTGGCGTTACCCAACTTAATCGC
CTTGCAGCACATCCCCCTTTCGCCAGCTGGCGTAATAGCGAAGAGGCCCGCACCGATCGCCCTTCCCAAC
AGTTGCGCAGCCTGAATGGCGAATGGG
[124 nt withheld, positions 2618-2741]
C
[91 nt withheld, positions 2743-2833]
A
[49 nt withheld, positions 2835-2883]
CCTTTGACGTTGGAGTCCACGTTCTTT
[37 nt withheld, positions 2911-2947]
ACCCTATCTCGGTCTATTCTTTTGATTTATAAGGGATTTTGCCGATTTCGGCCTATTGGTTAAAAAATGA
GCTGATTTAACAAAAATTTAACGCGAATTTTAACAAAATATTAACGCTTACAATTTAGGTGGCACTTTTC
GGGGAAATGTGCGCGGAACCCCTATTTGTTTATTTTTCTAAATACATTCAAATATGTATCCGCTCATGAG
ACAATAACCCTGATAAATGCTTCAATAATATTGAAAAAGGAAGAGTATGAGTATTCAACATTTCCGTGTC
GCCCTTATTCCCTTTTTTGCGGCATTTTGCCTTCCTGTTTTTGCTCACCCAGAAACGCTGGTGAAAGTAA
AAGATGCTGAAGATCAGTTGGGTGCACGAGTGGGTTACATCGAACTGGATCTCAACAGCGGTAAGATCCT
TGAGAGTTTTCGCCCCGAAGAACGTTTTCCAATGATGAGCACTTTTAAAGTTCTGCTATGTGGCGCGGTA
TTATCCCGTATTGACGCCGGGCAAGAGCAACTCGGTCGCCGCATACACTATTCTCAGAATGACTTGGTTG
AGTACTCACCAGTCACAGAAAAGCATCTTACGGATGGCATGACAGTAAGAGAATTATGCAGTGCTGCCAT
AACCATGAGTGATAACACTGCGGCCAACTTACTTCTGACAACGATCGGAGGACCGAAGGAGCTAACCGCT
TTTTTGCACAACATGGGGGATCATGTAACTCGCCTTGATCGTTGGGAACCGGAGCTGAATGAAGCCATAC
CAAACGACGAGCGTGACACCACGATGCCTGTAGCAATGGCAACAACGTTGCGCAAACTATTAACTGGCGA
ACTACTTACTCTAGCTTCCCGGCAACAATTAATAGACTGGATGGAGGCGGATAAAGTTGCAGGACCACTT
CTGCGCTCGGCCCTTCCGGCTGGCTGGTTTATTGCTGATAAATCTGGAGCCGGTGAGCGTGGGTCTCGCG
GTATCATTGCAGCACTGGGGCCAGATGGTAAGCCCTCCCGTATCGTAGTTATCTACACGACGGGGAGTCA
GGCAACTATGGATGAACGAAATAGACAGATCGCTGAGATAGGTGCCTCACTGATTAAGCATTGGTAACTG
TCAGACCAAGTTTACTCATATATACTTTAGATTGATTTAAAACTTCATTTTTAATTTAAAAGGATCTAGG
TGAAGATCCTTTTTGATAATCTCATGACCAAAATCCCTTAACGTGAGTTTTCGTTCCACTGAGCGTCAGA
CCCCGTAGAAAAGATCAAAGGATCTTCTTGAGATCCTTTTTTTCTGCGCGTAATCTGCTGCTTGCAAACA
AAAAAACCACCGCTACCAGCGGTGGTTTGTTTGCCGGATCAAGAGCTACCAACTCTTTTTCCGAAGGTAA
CTGGCTTCAGCAGAGCGCAGATACCAAATACTGTTCTTCTAGTGTAGCCGTAGTTAGGCCACCACTTCAA
GAACTCTGTAGCACCGCCTACATACCTCGCTCTGCTAATCCTGTTACCAGTGGCTGCTGCCAGTGGCGAT
AAGTCGTGTCTTACCGGGTTGGACTCAAGACGATAGTTACCGGATAAGGCGCAGCGGTCGGGCTGAACGG
GGGGTTCGTGCACACAGCCCAGCTTGGAGCGAACGACCTACACCGAACTGAGATACCTACAGCGTGAGCT
ATGAGAAAGCGCCACGCTTCCCGAAGGGAGAAAGGCGGACAGGTATCCGGTAAGCGGCAGGGTCGGAACA
GGAGAGCGCACGAGGGAGCTTCCAGGGGGAAACGCCTGGTATCTTTATAGTCCTGTCGGGTTTCGCCACC
TCTGACTTGAGCGTCGATTTTTGTGATGCTCGTCAGGGGGGCGGAGCCTATGGAAAAACGCCAGCAACGC
GGCCTTTTTACGGTTCCTGGCCTTTTGCTGGCCTTTTGCTCACATGTTCTTTCCTGCGTTATCCCCTGAT
TCTGTGGATAACCGTATTACCGCCTTTGAGTGAGCTGATACCGCTCGCCGCAGCCGAACGACCGAGCGCA
GCGAGTCAGTGAGCGAGGAAGCGGAAGAGCGCCCAATACGCAAACCGCCTCTCCCCGCGCGTTGGCCGAT
TCATTAATGCAGCTGGCACGACAGGTTTCCCGACTGGAAAGCGGGCAGTGAGCGCAACGCAATTAATGTG
AGTTAGCTCACTCATTAGGCACCCCAGGCTTTACACTTTATGCTTCCGGCTCGTATGTTGTGTGGAATTG
TGAGCGGATAACAATTTCACACAGGAAACAGCTATGACCATGATTACGCCAAGCGCGCAATTAACCCTCA
CTAAAGGGAACAAAAGCTGGAGCTGCAAGCTTAATGTAGTCTTATGCAATACTCTTGTAGTCTTGCAACA
TGGTAACGATGAGTTAGCAACATGCCTTACAAGGAGAGAAAAAGCACCGTGCATGCCGATTGGTGGAAGT
AAGGTGGTACGATCGTGCCTTATTAGGAAGGCAACAGACGGGTCTGACATGGATTGGACGAACCACTGAA
TTGCCGCATTGCAGAGATATTGTATTTAAGTGCCTAGCTCGATACATAAACGGGTCTCTCTGGTTAGACC
AGATCTGAGCCTGGGAGCTCTCTGGCTAACTAGGGAACCCACTGCTTAAGCCTCAATAAAGCTTGCCTTG
AGTGCTTCAAGTAGTGTGTGCCCGTCTGTTGTGTGACTCTGGTAACTAGAGATCCCTCAGACCCTTTTAG
TCAGTGTGGAAAATCTCTAGCAGTGGCGCCCGAACAGGGACTTGAAAGCGAAAGGGAAACCAGAGGAGCT
CTCTCGACGCAGGACTCGGCTTGCTGAAGCGCGCACGGCAAGAGGCGAGGGGCGGCGACTGGTGAGTACG
CCAAAAATTTTGACTAGCGGAGGCTAGAAGGAGAGAGATGGGTGCGAGAGCGTCAGTATTAAGCGGGGGA
GAATTAGATCGCGATGGGAAAAAATTCGGTTAAGGCCAGGGGGAAAGAAAAAATATAAATTAAAACATAT
AGTATGGGCAAGCAGGGAGCTAGAACGATTCGCAGTTAATCCTGGCCTGTTAGAAACATCAGAAGGCTGT
AGACAAATACTGGGACAGCTACAACCATCCCTTCAGACAGGATCAGAAGAACTTAGATCATTATATAATA
CAGTAGCAACCCTCTATTGTGTGCATCAAAGGATAGAGATAAAAGACACCAAGGAAGCTTTAGACAAGAT
AGAGGAAGAGCAAAACAAAAGTAAGACCACCGCACAGCAAGCGGCCGCTGATCTTCAGACCTGGAGGAGG
AGATATGAGGGACAATTGGAGAAGTGAATTATATAAATATAAAGTAGTAAAAATTGAACCATTAGGAGTA
GCACCCACCAAGGCAAAGAGAAGAGTGGTGCAGAGAGAAAAAAGAGCAGTGGGAATAGGAGCTTTGTTCC
TTGGGTTCTTGGGAGCAGCAGGAAGCACTATGGGCGCAGCGTCAATGACGCTGACGGTACAGGCCAGACA
ATTATTGTCTGGTATAGTGCAGCAGCAGAACAATTTGCTGAGGGCTATTGAGGCGCAACAGCATCTGTTG
CAACTCACAGTCTGGGGCATCAAGCAGCTCCAGGCAAGAATCCTGGCTGTGGAAAGATACCTAAAGGATC
AACAGCTCCTGGGGATTTGGGGTTGCTCTGGAAAACTCATTTGCACCACTGCTGTGCCTTGGAATGCTAG
TTGGAGTAATAAATCTCTGGAACAGATTTGGAATCACACGACCTGGATGGAGTGGGACAGAGAAATTAAC
AATTACACAAGCTTAATACACTCCTTAATTGAAGAATCGCAAAACCAGCAAGAAAAGAATGAACAAGAAT
TATTGGAATTAGATAAATGGGCAAGTTTGTGGAATTGGTTTAACATAACAAATTGGCTGTGGTATATAAA
ATTATTCATAATGATAGTAGGAGGCTTGGTAGGTTTAAGAATAGTTTTTGCTGTACTTTCTATAGTGAAT
AGAGTTAGGCAGGGATATTCACCATTATCGTTTCAGACCCACCTCCCAACCCCGAGGGGACCCTGCAGGA
TTTAAATCCGAGGGGACCCAGAGAATTCAAAAAATTCTAGTTGGTTTAACGCGTAACTAGATAGAACCGC
GCCTTAGCCGCTAATAGGTGAGCGTAGGCAGGTGCTTACTAAAAGCCAGATAACAGTATGCGTATTTGCG
CGCTGATTTTTGCGGTATAAGAATATATACTGATATGTATACCCGAAGTATGTCAAAAAGAGGTATGCTA
TGAAGCAGCGTATTACAGTGACAGTTGACAGCGACAGCTATCAGTTGCTCAAGGCATATATGATGTCAAT
ATCTCCGGTCTGGTAAGCACAACCATGCAGAATGAAGCCCGTCGTCTGCGTGCCGAACGCTGGAAAGCGG
AAAATCAGGAAGGGATGGCTGAGGTCGCCCGGTTTATTGAAATGAACGGCTCTTTTGCTGACGAGAACAG
GGGCTGGTGAAATGCAGTTTAAGGTTTACACCTATAAAAGAGAGAGCCGTTATCGTCTTGTTTGTGGATG
TACAGAGTGATATTATTGACACGCCCGGGCGACGGATGGTGATCCCCCTGGCCAGTGCACGTCTGCTGTC
AGATAAAGTCTCCCGTGAACTTTACCCGGTGGTGCATATCGGGGATGAAAGCTGGCGCATGATGACCACC
GATATGGCCAGTGTGCCGGTCTCCGTTATCGGGGAAGAAGTGGCTGATCTCAGCCACCGCGAAAATGACA
TCAAAAACGCCATTAACCTGATGTTCTGGGGAATATAAACCTGCAGAGCGGTACCTCGTCCTTTCCACAA
GATATATAAAGCCAAGAAATCGAAATACTTTCAAGTTACGGTAAGCATATGATAGTCCATTTTAAAACAT
AATTTTAAAACTGCAAACTACCCAAGAAATTATTACTTTCTACGTCACGTATTTTGTACTAATATCTTTG
TGTTTACAGTCAAATTAATTCTAATTATCTCTCTAACAGCCTTGTATCGTATATGCAAATATGAAGGAAT
CATGGGAAATAGGCCCTCGAATTCTAGATCTTGAGACAAATGGCAGTATTCATCCACAATTTTAAAAGAA
AAGGGGGGATTGGGGGGTACAGTGCAGGGGAAAGAATAGTAGACATAATAGCAACAGACATACAAACTAA
AGAATTACAAAAACAAATTACAAAAATTCAAAATTTTCGGGTTTATTACAGGGACAGCAGAGATCCACTT
TGGCGCCGGCTCGAGATTTAAATCCTGCAGGCGAGGGGG
